>Addgene plasmid #105924 | pMK231 (AAVS1 CMV-MCS-PURO) | depositor full sequence | sequence record 200611 | pMK231 (AAVS1 CMV-MCS-PURO) sequence 7873 bps
AGCGCCCAATACGCAAACCGCCTCTCCCCGCGCGTTGGCCGATTCATTAATGCAGCTGGCACGACAGGTT
TCCCGACTGGAAAGCGGGCAGTGAGCGCAACGCAATTAATGTGAGTTAGCTCACTCATTAGGCACCCCAG
GCTTTACACTTTATGCTTCCGGCTCGTATGTTGTGTGGAATTGTGAGCGGATAACAATTTCACACAGGAA
ACAGCTATGACCATGATTACGCCAAGCTCAGAATTAACCCTCACTAAAGGGACTAGTCCTGCAGGTTTAA
ACGAATTCGCCCTTTGCTTTCTCTGACCAGCATTCTCTCCCCTGGGCCTGTGCCGCTTTCTGTCTGCAGC
TTGTGGCCTGGGTCACCTCTACGGCTGGCCCAGATCCTTCCCTGCCGCCTCCTTCAGGTTCCGTCTTCCT
CCACTCCCTCTTCCCCTTGCTCTCTGCTGTGTTGCTGCCCAAGGATGCTCTTTCCGGAGCACTTCCTTCT
CGGCGCTGCACCACGTGATGTCCTCTGAGCGGATCCTCCCCGTGTCTGGGTCCTCTCCGGGCATCTCTCC
TCCCTCACCCAACCCCATGCCGTCTTCACTCGCTGGGTTCCCTTTTCCTTCTCCTTCTGGGGCCTGTGCC
ATCTCTCGTTTCTTAGGATGGCCTTCTCCGACGGATGTCTCCCTTGCGTCCCGCCTCCCCTTCTTGTAGG
CCTGCATCATCACCGTTTTTCTGGACAACCCCAAAGTACCCCGTCTCCCTGGCTTTAGCCACCTCTCCAT
CCTCTTGCTTTCTTTGCCTGGACACCCCGTTCTCCTGTGGATTCGGGTCACCTCTCACTCCTTTCATTTG
GGCAGCTCCCCTACCCCCCTTACCTCTCTAGTCTGTGCTAGCTCTTCCAGCCCCCTGTCATGGCATCTTC
CAGGGGTCCGAGAGCTCAGCTAGTCTTCTTCCTCCAACCCGGGCCCCTATGTCCACTTCAGGACAGCATG
TTTGCTGCCTCCAGGGATCCTGTGTCCCCGAGCTGGGACCACCTTATATTCCCAGGGCCGGTTAATGTGG
CTCTGGTTCTGGGTACTTTTATCTGTCCCCTCCACCCCACAGTGGGGCAATTAATAGTAATCAATTACGG
GGTCATTAGTTCATAGCCCATATATGGAGTTCCGCGTTACATAACTTACGGTAAATGGCCCGCCTGGCTG
ACCGCCCAACGACCCCCGCCCATTGACGTCAATAATGACGTATGTTCCCATAGTAACGCCAATAGGGACT
TTCCATTGACGTCAATGGGTGGAGTATTTACGGTAAACTGCCCACTTGGCAGTACATCAAGTGTATCATA
TGCCAAGTACGCCCCCTATTGACGTCAATGACGGTAAATGGCCCGCCTGGCATTATGCCCAGTACATGAC
CTTATGGGACTTTCCTACTTGGCAGTACATCTACGTATTAGTCATCGCTATTACCATGGTGATGCGGTTT
TGGCAGTACATCAATGGGCGTGGATAGCGGTTTGACTCACGGGGATTTCCAAGTCTCCACCCCATTGACG
TCAATGGGAGTTTGTTTTGGCACCAAAATCAACGGGACTTTCCAAAATGTCGTAACAACTCCGCCCCATT
GACGCAAATGGGCGGTAGGCGTGTACGGTGGGAGGTCTATATAAGCAGAGCTGGTTTAGTGAACCGTCAG
ATCCGCTAGCGCTACCGGACTCAGATCTCGAGCTCAAGCTTCGAATTCTGCAGTCGACGGTACCGCGGGC
CCGGGATCCACCGGGGCCGCGACTCTAGATCATAATCAGCCATACCACATTTGTAGAGGTTTTACTTGCT
TTAAAAAACCTCCCACACCTCCCCCTGAACCTGAAACATAAAATGAATGCAATTGTTGTTGTTAACTTGT
TTATTGCAGCTTATAATGGTTACAAATAAAGCAATAGCATCACAAATTTCACAAATAAAGCATTTTTTTC
ACTGCATTCTAGTTGTGGTTTGTCCAAACTCATCAATGTATCTTAAGTTGGGGTTGCGCCTTTTCCAAGG
CAGCCCTGGGTTTGCGCAGGGACGCGGCTGCTCTGGGCGTGGTTCCGGGAAACGCAGCGGCGCCGACCCT
GGGTCTCGCACATTCTTCACGTCCGTTCGCAGCGTCACCCGGATCTTCGCCGCTACCCTTGTGGGCCCCC
CGGCGACGCTTCCTGCTCCGCCCCTAAGTCGGGAAGGTTCCTTGCGGTTCGCGGCGTGCCGGACGTGACA
AACGGAAGCCGCACGTCTCACTAGTACCCTCGCAGACGGACAGCGCCAGGGAGCAATGGCAGCGCGCCGA
CCGCGATGGGCTGTGGCCAATAGCGGCTGCTCAGCAGGGCGCGCCGAGAGCAGCGGCCGGGAAGGGGCGG
TGCGGGAGGCGGGGTGTGGGGCGGTAGTGTGGGCCCTGTTCCTGCCCGCGCGGTGTTCCGCATTCTGCAA
GCCTCCGGAGCGCACGTCGGCAGTCGGCTCCCTCGTTGACCGAATCACCGACCTCTCTCCCCAGGGGGAT
CCACCGGAGCTTACCATGACCGAGTACAAGCCCACGGTGCGCCTCGCCACCCGCGACGACGTCCCCAGGG
CCGTACGCACCCTCGCCGCCGCGTTCGCCGACTACCCCGCCACGCGCCACACCGTCGATCCGGACCGCCA
CATCGAGCGGGTCACCGAGCTGCAAGAACTCTTCCTCACGCGCGTCGGGCTCGACATCGGCAAGGTGTGG
GTCGCGGACGACGGCGCCGCGGTGGCGGTCTGGACCACGCCGGAGAGCGTCGAAGCGGGGGCGGTGTTCG
CCGAGATCGGCCCGCGCATGGCCGAGTTGAGCGGTTCCCGGCTGGCCGCGCAGCAACAGATGGAAGGCCT
CCTGGCGCCGCACCGGCCCAAGGAGCCCGCGTGGTTCCTGGCCACCGTCGGCGTCTCGCCCGACCACCAG
GGCAAGGGTCTGGGCAGCGCCGTCGTGCTCCCCGGAGTGGAGGCGGCCGAGCGCGCCGGGGTGCCCGCCT
TCCTGGAGACCTCCGCGCCCCGCAACCTCCCCTTCTACGAGCGGCTCGGCTTCACCGTCACCGCCGACGT
CGAGGTGCCCGAAGGACCGCGCACCTGGTGCATGACCCGCAAGCCCGGTGCCTGAGGTACCCTGTGCCTT
CTAGTTGCCAGCCATCTGTTGTTTGCCCCTCCCCCGTGCCTTCCTTGACCCTGGAAGGTGCCACTCCCAC
TGTCCTTTCCTAATAAAATGAGGAAATTGCATCGCATTGTCTGAGTAGGTGTCATTCTATTCTGGGGGGT
GGGGTGGGGCAGGACAGCAAGGGGGAGGATTGGGAAGACAATAGCAGGCATGCTGGGGATGCGGTGGGCT
CTATGGTTACTAGGGACAGGATTGGTGACAGAAAAGCCCCATCCTTAGGCCTCCTCCTTCCTAGTCTCCT
GATATTGGGTCTAACCCCCACCTCCTGTTAGGCAGATTCCTTATCTGGTGACACACCCCCATTTCCTGGA
GCCATCTCTCTCCTTGCCAGAACCTCTAAGGTTTGCTTACGATGGAGCCAGAGAGGATCCTGGGAGGGAG
AGCTTGGCAGGGGGTGGGAGGGAAGGGGGGGATGCGTGACCTGCCCGGTTCTCAGTGGCCACCCTGCGCT
ACCCTCTCCCAGAACCTGAGCTGCTCTGACGCGGCTGTCTGGTGCGTTTCACTGATCCTGGTGCTGCAGC
TTCCTTACACTTCCCAAGAGGAGAAGCAGTTTGGAAAAACAAAATCAGAATAAGTTGGTCCTGAGTTCTA
ACTTTGGCTCTTCACCTTTCTAGTCCCCAATTTATATTGTTCCTCCGTGCGTCAGTTTTACCTGTGAGAT
AAGGCCAGTAGCCAGCCCCGTCCTGGCAGGGCTGTGGTGAGGAGGGGGGTGTCCGTGTGGAAAACTCCCT
TTGTGAGAATGGTGCGTCCTAGGTGTTCACCAGGTCGTGGCCGCCTCTACTCCCTTTCTCTTTCTCCATC
CTTCTTTCCTTAAAGAGTCCCCAGTGCTATCTGGGACATATTCCTCCGCCCAGAGCAGGGTCCCGCTTCC
CTAAGGCCCTGCTCTGGGCTTCTGGGTTTGAGTCCTTGGCAAGCCCAGGAGAGGCGCTCAGGCTTCCCTG
TCCCCCTTCCTCGTCCACCATCTCATGCCCCTGGCTCTCCTGCCCCTTCCCTACAGGGGTTCCTGGCTCT
GCTCTAAGGGCAAGGGCGAATTCGCGGCCGCTAAATTCAATTCGCCCTATAGTGAGTCGTATTACAATTC
ACTGGCCGTCGTTTTACAACGTCGTGACTGGGAAAACCCTGGCGTTACCCAACTTAATCGCCTTGCAGCA
CATCCCCCTTTCGCCAGCTGGCGTAATAGCGAAGAGGCCCGCACCGATCGCCCTTCCCAACAGTTGCGCA
GCCTATACGTACGGCAGTTTAAGGTTTACACCTATAAAAGAGAGAGCCGTTATCGTCTGTTTGTGGATGT
ACAGAGTGATATTATTGACACGCCGGGGCGACGGATGGTGATCCCCCTGGCCAGTGCACGTCTGCTGTCA
GATAAAGTCTCCCGTGAACTTTACCCGGTGGTGCATATCGGGGATGAAAGCTGGCGCATGATGACCACCG
ATATGGCCAGTGTGCCGGTCTCCGTTATCGGGGAAGAAGTGGCTGATCTCAGCCACCGCGAAAATGACAT
CAAAAACGCCATTAACCTGATGTTCTGGGGAATATAAATGTCAGGCATGAGATTATCAAAAAGGATCTTC
ACCTAGATCCTTTTCACGTAGAAAGCCAGTCCGCAGAAACGGTGCTGACCCCGGATGAATGTCAGCTACT
GGGCTATCTGGACAAGGGAAAACGCAAGCGCAAAGAGAAAGCAGGTAGCTTGCAGTGGGCTTACATGGCG
ATAGCTAGACTGGGCGGTTTTATGGACAGCAAGCGAACCGGAATTGCCAGCTGGGGCGCCCTCTGGTAAG
GTTGGGAAGCCCTGCAAAGTAAACTGGATGGCTTTCTTGCCGCCAAGGATCTGATGGCGCAGGGGATCAA
GCTCTGATCAAGAGACAGGATGAGGATCGTTTCGCATGATTGAACAAGATGGATTGCACGCAGGTTCTCC
GGCCGCTTGGGTGGAGAGGCTATTCGGCTATGACTGGGCACAACAGACAATCGGCTGCTCTGATGCCGCC
GTGTTCCGGCTGTCAGCGCAGGGGCGCCCGGTTCTTTTTGTCAAGACCGACCTGTCCGGTGCCCTGAATG
AACTGCAAGACGAGGCAGCGCGGCTATCGTGGCTGGCCACGACGGGCGTTCCTTGCGCAGCTGTGCTCGA
CGTTGTCACTGAAGCGGGAAGGGACTGGCTGCTATTGGGCGAAGTGCCGGGGCAGGATCTCCTGTCATCT
CACCTTGCTCCTGCCGAGAAAGTATCCATCATGGCTGATGCAATGCGGCGGCTGCATACGCTTGATCCGG
CTACCTGCCCATTCGACCACCAAGCGAAACATCGCATCGAGCGAGCACGTACTCGGATGGAAGCCGGTCT
TGTCGATCAGGATGATCTGGACGAAGAGCATCAGGGGCTCGCGCCAGCCGAACTGTTCGCCAGGCTCAAG
GCGAGCATGCCCGACGGCGAGGATCTCGTCGTGACCCATGGCGATGCCTGCTTGCCGAATATCATGGTGG
AAAATGGCCGCTTTTCTGGATTCATCGACTGTGGCCGGCTGGGTGTGGCGGACCGCTATCAGGACATAGC
GTTGGCTACCCGTGATATTGCTGAAGAGCTTGGCGGCGAATGGGCTGACCGCTTCCTCGTGCTTTACGGT
ATCGCCGCTCCCGATTCGCAGCGCATCGCCTTCTATCGCCTTCTTGACGAGTTCTTCTGAATTATTAACG
CTTACAATTTCCTGATGCGGTATTTTCTCCTTACGCATCTGTGCGGTATTTCACACCGCATCAGGTGGCA
CTTTTCGGGGAAATGTGCGCGGAACCCCTATTTGTTTATTTTTCTAAATACATTCAAATATGTATCCGCT
CATGAGATTATCAAAAAGGATCTTCACCTAGATCCTTTTAAATTAAAAATGAAGTTTTAAATCAATCTAA
AGTATATATGAGTAAACTTGGTCTGACAGTTACCAATGCTTAATCAGTGAGGCACCTATCTCAGCGATCT
GTCTATTTCGTTCATCCATAGTTGCCTGACTCCCCGTCGTGTAGATAACTACGATACGGGAGGGCTTACC
ATCTGGCCCCAGTGCTGCAATGATACCGCGAGACCCACGCTCACCGGCTCCAGATTTATCAGCAATAAAC
CAGCCAGCCGGAAGGGCCGAGCGCAGAAGTGGTCCTGCAACTTTATCCGCCTCCATCCAGTCTATTAATT
GTTGCCGGGAAGCTAGAGTAAGTAGTTCGCCAGTTAATAGTTTGCGCAACGTTGTTGCCATTGCTACAGG
CATCGTGGTGTCACGCTCGTCGTTTGGTATGGCTTCATTCAGCTCCGGTTCCCAACGATCAAGGCGAGTT
ACATGATCCCCCATGTTGTGCAAAAAAGCGGTTAGCTCCTTCGGTCCTCCGATCGTTGTCAGAAGTAAGT
TGGCCGCAGTGTTATCACTCATGGTTATGGCAGCACTGCATAATTCTCTTACTGTCATGCCATCCGTAAG
ATGCTTTTCTGTGACTGGTGAGTACTCAACCAAGTCATTCTGAGAATAGTGTATGCGGCGACCGAGTTGC
TCTTGCCCGGCGTCAATACGGGATAATACCGCGCCACATAGCAGAACTTTAAAAGTGCTCATCATTGGAA
AACGTTCTTCGGGGCGAAAACTCTCAAGGATCTTACCGCTGTTGAGATCCAGTTCGATGTAACCCACTCG
TGCACCCAACTGATCTTCAGCATCTTTTACTTTCACCAGCGTTTCTGGGTGAGCAAAAACAGGAAGGCAA
AATGCCGCAAAAAAGGGAATAAGGGCGACACGGAAATGTTGAATACTCATACTCTTCCTTTTTCAATATT
ATTGAAGCATTTATCAGGGTTATTGTCTCATGACCAAAATCCCTTAACGTGAGTTTTCGTTCCACTGAGC
GTCAGACCCCGTAGAAAAGATCAAAGGATCTTCTTGAGATCCTTTTTTTCTGCGCGTAATCTGCTGCTTG
CAAACAAAAAAACCACCGCTACCAGCGGTGGTTTGTTTGCCGGATCAAGAGCTACCAACTCTTTTTCCGA
AGGTAACTGGCTTCAGCAGAGCGCAGATACCAAATACTGTTCTTCTAGTGTAGCCGTAGTTAGGCCACCA
CTTCAAGAACTCTGTAGCACCGCCTACATACCTCGCTCTGCTAATCCTGTTACCAGTGGCTGCTGCCAGT
GGCGATAAGTCGTGTCTTACCGGGTTGGACTCAAGACGATAGTTACCGGATAAGGCGCAGCGGTCGGGCT
GAACGGGGGGTTCGTGCACACAGCCCAGCTTGGAGCGAACGACCTACACCGAACTGAGATACCTACAGCG
TGAGCTATGAGAAAGCGCCACGCTTCCCGAAGGGAGAAAGGCGGACAGGTATCCGGTAAGCGGCAGGGTC
GGAACAGGAGAGCGCACGAGGGAGCTTCCAGGGGGAAACGCCTGGTATCTTTATAGTCCTGTCGGGTTTC
GCCACCTCTGACTTGAGCGTCGATTTTTGTGATGCTCGTCAGGGGGGCGGAGCCTATGGAAAAACGCCAG
CAACGCGGCCTTTTTACGGTTCCTGGCCTTTTGCTGGCCTTTTGCTCACATGTTCTTTCCTGCGTTATCC
CCTGATTCTGTGGATAACCGTATTACCGCCTTTGAGTGAGCTGATACCGCTCGCCGCAGCCGAACGACCG
AGCGCAGCGAGTCAGTGAGCGAGGAAGCGGAAG
Features (pLannotate 1.2.2; 25 found; start..end, strand, type, name):
      2..94      +  CDS            lacI (fragment): lac repressor; lacI; The lac repressor binds to the lac operator to inhibit transcription in E. coli. This inhibition can be relieved by adding lactose or isopropyl-β-D-thiogalactopyranoside (IPTG).
    107..128     +  protein_bind   CAP binding site: CAP binding activates transcription in the presence of cAMP. E. coli catabolite activator protein
    143..173     +  promoter       lac promoter: promoter for the E. coli lac operon
    181..197     +  protein_bind   lac operator: The lac repressor binds to the lac operator to inhibit transcription in E. coli. This inhibition can be relieved by adding lactose or isopropyl-β-D-thiogalactopyranoside (IPTG). lac repressor encoded by lacI
    242..260     +  promoter       T3 promoter: promoter for bacteriophage T3 RNA polymerase
    295..1098    +  misc_feature   HA-L: left homology arm from the adeno-associated virus integration site (AAVS1) within intron 1 of the human PPP1R12C gene
   1155..1458    +  enhancer       CMV enhancer: human cytomegalovirus immediate early enhancer
   1459..1662    +  promoter       CMV promoter: human cytomegalovirus (CMV) immediate early promoter
   1703..1759    +  misc_feature   MCS: multiple cloning site
   1778..1861    +  CDS            large T antigen (fragment): large T antigen from SV40 (simian virus 40)
   1884..2005    +  polyA_signal   SV40 poly(A) signal: SV40 polyadenylation signal
   2014..2514    +  promoter       hPGK promoter: human phosphoglycerate kinase 1 promoter
   2536..3135    +  CDS            PuroR: puromycin N-acetyltransferase; pac from Streptomyces alboniger; confers resistance to puromycin
   3142..3366    +  polyA_signal   bGH poly(A) signal: bovine growth hormone polyadenylation signal
   3369..4205    +  misc_feature   HA-R: right homology arm from the adeno-associated virus integration site (AAVS1) within intron 1 of the human PPP1R12C gene
   4246..4264    -  promoter       T7 promoter: promoter for bacteriophage T7 RNA polymerase
   4267..4414    +  CDS            lacZα (fragment): LacZα fragment of β-galactosidase; lacZ fragment
   4424..4727    +  CDS            ccdB (fragment): CcdB, a bacterial toxin that poisons DNA gyrase; ccdB; Plasmids containing the ccdB gene cannot be propagated in standard E. coli strains.
   4775..5044    +  CDS            tnpA (fragment): TN5P_ECOLX - Also known as tnp. Experimental evidence at protein level: Swiss-Prot protein existence level 1. Mediates transposition of transposon Tn5 by a 'cut and paste' mechanism. First, the monomeric transposase binds the 19 bp inverted DNA repeats flanking the transposon. Then, dimerization of the DNA- bound transposase creates a synaptic DNA complex. After nicking of the first DNA strand, excision of the transposon proceeds through a series of intermediates. The transposase then mediates the insertion of the transposon at a new site by strand transfer. The activity of the wild- type tran
   5076..5870    +  CDS            NeoR/KanR: aminoglycoside phosphotransferase from Tn5; aph(3')-II (or nptII); confers resistance to neomycin, kanamycin, and G418 (Geneticin®)
   5891..5941    -  misc_feature   bom (fragment): basis of mobility region from pBR322
   5968..6027    +  promoter       AmpR promoter (fragment): bla
   6120..6980    -  CDS            AmpR: β-lactamase; bla; confers resistance to ampicillin, carbenicillin, and related antibiotics
   6981..7033    -  promoter       AmpR promoter (fragment): bla
   7104..7692    +  rep_origin     ori: high-copy-number ColE1/pMB1/pBR322/pUC origin of replication
