>Addgene plasmid #105924 | pMK231 (AAVS1 CMV-MCS-PURO) | addgene full sequence | sequence record 218263 | Addgene Partial NGS Result
AGCGCCCAATACGCAAACCGCCTCTCCCCGCGCGTTGGCCGATTCATTAATGCAGCTGGCACGACAGGTT
TCCCGACTGGAAAGCGGGCAGTGAGCGCAACGCAATTAATGTGAGTTAGCTCACTCATTAGGCACCCCAG
GCTTTACACTTTATGCTTCCGGCTCGTATGTTGTGTGGAATTGTGAGCGGATAACAATTTCACACAGGAA
ACAGCTATGACCATGATTACGCCAAGCTCAGAATTAACCCTCACTAAAGGGACTAGTCCTGCAGGTTTAA
ACGAATTCGCCCTTTGCTTTCTCTGACCAGCATTCTCTCCCCTGGGCCTGTGCCGCTTTCTGTCTGCAGC
TTGTGGCCTGGGTCACCTCTACGGCTGGCCCAGATCCTTCCCTGCCGCCTCCTTCAGGTTCCGTCTTCCT
CCACTCCCTCTTCCCCTTGCTCTCTGCTGTGTTGCTGCCCAAGGATGCTCTTTCCGGAGCACTTCCTTCT
CGGCGCTGCACCACGTGATGTCCTCTGAGCGGATCCTCCCCGTGTCTGGGTCCTCTCCGGGCATCTCTCC
TCCCTCACCCAACCCCATGCCGTCTTCACTCGCTGGGTTCCCTTTTCCTTCTCCTTCTGGGGCCTGTGCC
ATCTCTCGTTTCTTAGGATGGCCTTCTCCGACGGATGTCTCCCTTGCGTCCCGCCTCCCCTTCTTGTAGG
CCTGCATCATCACCGTTTTTCTGGACAACCCCAAAGTACCCCGTCTCCCTGGCTTTAGCCACCTCTCCAT
CCTCTTGCTTTCTTTGCCTGGACACCCCGTTCTCCTGTGGATTCGGGTCACCTCTCACTCCTTTCATTTG
GGCAGCTCCCCTACCCCCCTTACCTCTCTAGTCTGTGCTAGCTCTTCCAGCCCCCTGTCATGGCATCTTC
CAGGGGTCCGAGAGCTCAGCTAGTCTTCTTCCTCCAACCCGGGCCCCTATGTCCACTTCAGGACAGCATG
TTTGCTGCCTCCAGGGATCCTGTGTCCCCGAGCTGGGACCACCTTATATTCCCAGGGCCGGTTAATGTGG
CTCTGGTTCTGGGTACTTTTATCTGTCCCCTCCACCCCACAGTGGGGCAATTAATAGTAATCAATTACGG
GGTCATTAGTTCATAGCCCATATATGGAGTTCCGCGTTACATAACTTACGGTAAATGGCCCGCCTGGCTG
ACCGCCCAACGACCCCCGCCCATTGACGTCAATAATGACGTATGTTCCCATAGTAACGCCAATAGGGACT
TTCCATTGACGTCAATGGGTGGAGTATTTACGGTAAACTGCCCACTTGGCAGTACATCAAGTGTATCATA
TGCCAAGTACGCCCCCTATTGACGTCAATGACGGTAAATGGCCCGCCTGGCATTATGCCCAGTACATGAC
CTTATGGGACTTTCCTACTTGGCAGTACATCTACGTATTAGTCATCGCTATTACCATGGTGATGCGGTTT
TGGCAGTACATCAATGGGCGTGGATAGCGGTTTGACTCACGGGGATTTCCAAGTCTCCACCCCATTGACG
TCAATGGGAGTTTGTTTTGGCACCAAAATCAACGGGACTTTCCAAAATGTCGTAACAACTCCGCCCCATT
GACGCAAATGGGCGGTAGGCGTGTACGGTGGGAGGTCTATATAAGCAGAGCTGGTTTAGTGAACCGTCAG
ATCCGCTAGCGCTACCGGACTCAGATCTCGAGCTCAAGCTTCGAATTCTGCAGTCGACGGTACCGCGGGC
CCGGGATCCACCGGGGCCGCGACTCTAGATCATAATCAGCCATACCACATTTGTAGAGGTTTTACTTGCT
TTAAAAAACCTCCCACACCTCCCCCTGAACCTGAAACATAAAATGAATGCAATTGTTGTTGTTAACTTGT
TTATTGCAGCTTATAATGGTTACAAATAAAGCAATAGCATCACAAATTTCACAAATAAAGCATTTTTTTC
ACTGCATTCTAGTTGTGGTTTGTCCAAACTCATCAATGTATCTTAAGTTGGGGTTGCGCCTTTTCCAAGG
CAGCCCTGGGTTTGCGCAGGGACGCGGCTGCTCTGGGCGTGGTTCCGGGAAACGCAGCGGCGCCGACCCT
GGGTCTCGCACATTCTTCACGTCCGTTCGCAGCGTCACCCGGATCTTCGCCGCTACCCTTGTGGGCCCCC
CGGCGACGCTTCCTGCTCCGCCCCTAAGTCGGGAAGGTTCCTTGCGGTTCGCGGCGTGCCGGACGTGACA
AACGGAAGCCGCACGTCTCACTAGTACCCTCGCAGACGGACAGCGCCAGGGAGCAATGGCAGCGCGCCGA
CCGCGATGGGCTGTGGCCAATAGCGGCTGCTCAGCAGGGCGCGCCGAGAGCAGCGGCCGGGAAGGGGCGG
TGCGGGAGGCGGGGTGTGGGGCGGTAGTGTGGGCCCTGTTCCTGCCCGCGCGGTGTTCCGCATTCTGCAA
GCCTCCGGAGCGCACGTCGGCAGTCGGCTCCCTCGTTGACCGAATCACCGACCTCTCTCCCCAGGGGGAT
CCACCGGAGCTTACCATGACCGAGTACAAGCCCACGGTGCGCCTCGCCACCCGCGACGACGTCCCCAGGG
CCGTACGCACCCTCGCCGCCGCGTTCGCCGACTACCCCGCCACGCGCCACACCGTCGATCCGGACCGCCA
CATCGAGCGGGTCACCGAGCTGCAAGAACTCTTCCTCACGCGCGTCGGGCTCGACATCGGCAAGGTGTGG
GTCGCGGACGACGGCGCCGCGGTGGCGGTCTGGACCACGCCGGAGAGCGTCGAAGCGGGGGCGGTGTTCG
CCGAGATCGGCCCGCGCATGGCCGAGTTGAGCGGTTCCCGGCTGGCCGCGCAGCAACAGATGGAAGGCCT
CCTGGCGCCGCACCGGCCCAAGGAGCCCGCGTGGTTCCTGGCCACCGTCGGCGTCTCGCCCGACCACCAG
GGCAAGGGTCTGGGCAGCGCCGTCGTGCTCCCCGGAGTGGAGGCGGCCGAGCGCGCCGGGGTGCCCGCCT
TCCTGGAGACCTCCGCGCCCCGCAACCTCCCCTTCTACGAGCGGCTCGGCTTCACCGTCACCGCCGACGT
CGAGGTGCCCGAAGGACCGCGCACCTGGTGCATGACCCGCAAGCCCGGTGCCTGAGGTACCCTGTGCCTT
CTAGTTGCCAGCCATCTGTTGTTTGCCCCTCCCCCGTGCCTTCCTTGACCCTGGAAGGTGCCACTCCCAC
TGTCCTTTCCTAATAAAATGAGGAAATTGCATCGCATTGTCTGAGTAGGTGTCATTCTATTCTGGGGGGT
GGGGTGGGGCAGGACAGCAAGGGGGAGGATTGGGAAGACAATAGCAGGCATGCTGGGGATGCGGTGGGCT
CTATGGTTACTAGGGACAGGATTGGTGACAGAAAAGCCCCATCCTTAGGCCTCCTCCTTCCTAGTCTCCT
GATATTGGGTCTAACCCCCACCTCCTGTTAGGCAGATTCCTTATCTGGTGACACACCCCCATTTCCTGGA
GCCATCTCTCTCCTTGCCAGAACCTCTAAGGTTTGCTTACGATGGAGCCAGAGAGGATCCTGGGAGGGAG
AGCTTGGCAGGGGGTGGGAGGGAAGGGGGGGATGCGTGACCTGCCCGGTTCTCAGTGGCCACCCTGCGCT
ACCCTCTCCCAGAACCTGAGCTGCTCTGACGCGGCTGTCTGGTGCGTTTCACTGATCCTGGTGCTGCAGC
TTCCTTACACTTCCCAAGAGGAGAAGCAGTTTGGAAAAACAAAATCAGAATAAGTTGGTCCTGAGTTCTA
ACTTTGGCTCTTCACCTTTCTAGTCCCCAATTTATATTGTTCCTCCGTGCGTCAGTTTTACCTGTGAGAT
AAGGCCAGTAGCCAGCCCCGTCCTGGCAGGGCTGTGGTGAGGAGGGGGGTGTCCGTGTGGAAAACTCCCT
TTGTGAGAATGGTGCGTCCTAGGTGTTCACCAGGTCGTGGCCGCCTCTACTCCCTTTCTCTTTCTCCATC
CTTCTTTCCTTAAAGAGTCCCCAGTGCTATCTGGGACATATTCCTCCGCCCAGAGCAGGGTCCCGCTTCC
CTAAGGCCCTGCTCTGGGCTTCTGGGTTTGAGTCCTTGGCAAGCCCAGGAGAGGCGCTCAGGCTTCCCTG
TCCCCCTTCCTCGTCCACCATCTCATGCCCCTGGCTCTCCTGCCCCTTCCCTACAGGGGTTCCTGGCTCT
GCTCTAAGGGCGAATTCGCGGCCGCTAAATTCAATTCGCCCTATAGTGAGTCGTATTACAATTCACTGGC
CGTCGTTTTACAACGTCGTGACTGGGAAAACCCTGGCGTTACCCAACTTAATCGCCTTGCAGCACATCCC
CCTTTCGCCAGCTGGCGTAATAGCGAAGAGGCCCGCACCGATCGCCCTTCCCAACAGTTGCGCAGCCTAT
ACGTACGGCAGTTTAAGGTTTACACCTATAAAAGAGAGAGCCGTTATCGTCTGTTTGTGGATGTACAGAG
TGATATTATTGACACGCCGGGGCGACGGATGGTGATCCCCCTGGCCAGTGCACGTCTGCTGTCAGATAAA
GTCTCCCGTGAACTTTACCCGGTGGTGCATATCGGGGATGAAAGCTGGCGCATGATGACCACCGATATGG
CCAGTGTGCCGGTCTCCGTTATCGGGGAAGAAGTGGCTGATCTCAGCCACCGCGAAAATGACATCAAAAA
CGCCATTAACCTGATGTTCTGGGGAATATAAATGTCAGGCATGAGATTATCAAAAAGGATCTTCACCTAG
ATCCTTTTCACGTAGAAAGCCAGTCCGCAGAAACGGTGCTGACCCCGGATGAATGTCAGCTACTGGGCTA
TCTGGACAAGGGAAAACGCAAGCGCAAAGAGAAAGCAGGTAGCTTGCAGTGGGCTTACATGGCGATAGCT
AGACTGGGCGGTTTTATGGACAGCAAGCGAACCGGAATTGCCAGCTGGGGCGCCCTCTGGTAAGGTTGGG
AAGCCCTGCAAAGTAAACTGGATGGCTTTCTTGCCGCCAAGGATCTGATGGCGCAGGGGATCAAGCTCTG
ATCAAGAGACAGGATGAGGATCGTTTCGCATGATTGAACAAGATGGATTGCACGCAGGTTCTCCGGCCGC
TTGGGTGGAGAGGCTATTCGGCTATGACTGGGCACAACAGACAATCGGCTGCTCTGATGCCGCCGTGTTC
CGGCTGTCAGCGCAGGGGCGCCCGGTTCTTTTTGTCAAGACCGACCTGTCCGGTGCCCTGAATGAACTGC
AAGACGAGGCAGCGCGGCTATCGTGGCTGGCCACGACGGGCGTTCCTTGCGCAGCTGTGCTCGACGTTGT
CACTGAAGCGGGAAGGGACTGGCTGCTATTGGGCGAAGTGCCGGGGCAGGATCTCCTGTCATCTCACCTT
GCTCCTGCCGAGAAAGTATCCATCATGGCTGATGCAATGCGGCGGCTGCATACGCTTGATCCGGCTACCT
GCCCATTCGACCACCAAGCGAAACATCGCATCGAGCGAGCACGTACTCGGATGGAAGCCGGTCTTGTCGA
TCAGGATGATCTGGACGAAGAGCATCAGGGGCTCGCGCCAGCCGAACTGTTCGCCAGGCTCAAGGCGAGC
ATGCCCGACGGCGAGGATCTCGTCGTGACCCATGGCGATGCCTGCTTGCCGAATATCATGGTGGAAAATG
GCCGCTTTTCTGGATTCATCGACTGTGGCCGGCTGGGTGTGGCGGACCGCTATCAGGACATAGCGTTGGC
TACCCGTGATATTGCTGAAGAGCTTGGCGGCGAATGGGCTGACCGCTTCCTCGTGCTTTACGGTATCGCC
GCTCCCGATTCGCAGCGCATCGCCTTCTATCGCCTTCTTGACGAGTTCTTCTGAATTATTAACGCTTACA
ATTTCCTGATGCGGTATTTTCTCCTTACGCATCTGTGCGGTATTTCACACCGCATCAGGTGGCACTTTTC
GGGGAAATGTGCGCGGAACCCCTATTTGTTTATTTTTCTAAATACATTCAAATATGTATCCGCTCATGAG
ATTATCAAAAAGGATCTTCACCTAGATCCTTTTAAATTAAAAATGAAGTTTTAAATCAATCTAAAGTATA
TATGAGTAAACTTGGTCTGACAGTTACCAATGCTTAATCAGTGAGGCACCTATCTCAGCGATCTGTCTAT
TTCGTTCATCCATAGTTGCCTGACTCCCCGTCGTGTAGATAACTACGATACGGGAGGGCTTACCATCTGG
CCCCAGTGCTGCAATGATACCGCGAGACCCACGCTCACCGGCTCCAGATTTATCAGCAATAAACCAGCCA
GCCGGAAGGGCCGAGCGCAGAAGTGGTCCTGCAACTTTATCCGCCTCCATCCAGTCTATTAATTGTTGCC
GGGAAGCTAGAGTAAGTAGTTCGCCAGTTAATAGTTTGCGCAACGTTGTTGCCATTGCTACAGGCATCGT
GGTGTCACGCTCGTCGTTTGGTATGGCTTCATTCAGCTCCGGTTCCCAACGATCAAGGCGAGTTACATGA
TCCCCCATGTTGTGCAAAAAAGCGGTTAGCTCCTTCGGTCCTCCGATCGTTGTCAGAAGTAAGTTGGCCG
CAGTGTTATCACTCATGGTTATGGCAGCACTGCATAATTCTCTTACTGTCATGCCATCCGTAAGATGCTT
TTCTGTGACTGGTGAGTACTCAACCAAGTCATTCTGAGAATAGTGTATGCGGCGACCGAGTTGCTCTTGC
CCGGCGTCAATACGGGATAATACCGCGCCACATAGCAGAACTTTAAAAGTGCTCATCATTGGAAAACGTT
CTTCGGGGCGAAAACTCTCAAGGATCTTACCGCTGTTGAGATCCAGTTCGATGTAACCCACTCGTGCACC
CAACTGATCTTCAGCATCTTTTACTTTCACCAGCGTTTCTGGGTGAGCAAAAACAGGAAGGCAAAATGCC
GCAAAAAAGGGAATAAGGGCGACACGGAAATGTTGAATACTCATACTCTTCCTTTTTCAATATTATTGAA
GCATTTATCAGGGTTATTGTCTCATGACCAAAATCCCTTAACGTGAGTTTTCGTTCCACTGAGCGTCAGA
CCCCGTAGAAAAGATCAAAGGATCTTCTTGAGATCCTTTTTTTCTGCGCGTAATCTGCTGCTTGCAAACA
AAAAAACCACCGCTACCAGCGGTGGTTTGTTTGCCGGATCAAGAGCTACCAACTCTTTTTCCGAAGGTAA
CTGGCTTCAGCAGAGCGCAGATACCAAATACTGTTCTTCTAGTGTAGCCGTAGTTAGGCCACCACTTCAA
GAACTCTGTAGCACCGCCTACATACCTCGCTCTGCTAATCCTGTTACCAGTGGCTGCTGCCAGTGGCGAT
AAGTCGTGTCTTACCGGGTTGGACTCAAGACGATAGTTACCGGATAAGGCGCAGCGGTCGGGCTGAACGG
GGGGTTCGTGCACACAGCCCAGCTTGGAGCGAACGACCTACACCGAACTGAGATACCTACAGCGTGAGCT
ATGAGAAAGCGCCACGCTTCCCGAAGGGAGAAAGGCGGACAGGTATCCGGTAAGCGGCAGGGTCGGAACA
GGAGAGCGCACGAGGGAGCTTCCAGGGGGAAACGCCTGGTATCTTTATAGTCCTGTCGGGTTTCGCCACC
TCTGACTTGAGCGTCGATTTTTGTGATGCTCGTCAGGGGGGCGGAGCCTATGGAAAAACGCCAGCAACGC
GGCCTTTTTACGGTTCCTGGCCTTTTGCTGGCCTTTTGCTCACATGTTCTTTCCTGCGTTATCCCCTGAT
TCTGTGGATAACCGTATTACCGCCTTTGAGTGAGCTGATACCGCTCGCCGCAGCCGAACGACCGAGCGCA
GCGAGTCAGTGAGCGAGGAAGCGGAAG
Features (pLannotate 1.2.2; 25 found; start..end, strand, type, name):
      2..94      +  CDS            lacI (fragment): lac repressor; lacI; The lac repressor binds to the lac operator to inhibit transcription in E. coli. This inhibition can be relieved by adding lactose or isopropyl-β-D-thiogalactopyranoside (IPTG).
    107..128     +  protein_bind   CAP binding site: CAP binding activates transcription in the presence of cAMP. E. coli catabolite activator protein
    143..173     +  promoter       lac promoter: promoter for the E. coli lac operon
    181..197     +  protein_bind   lac operator: The lac repressor binds to the lac operator to inhibit transcription in E. coli. This inhibition can be relieved by adding lactose or isopropyl-β-D-thiogalactopyranoside (IPTG). lac repressor encoded by lacI
    242..260     +  promoter       T3 promoter: promoter for bacteriophage T3 RNA polymerase
    295..1098    +  misc_feature   HA-L: left homology arm from the adeno-associated virus integration site (AAVS1) within intron 1 of the human PPP1R12C gene
   1155..1458    +  enhancer       CMV enhancer: human cytomegalovirus immediate early enhancer
   1459..1662    +  promoter       CMV promoter: human cytomegalovirus (CMV) immediate early promoter
   1703..1759    +  misc_feature   MCS: multiple cloning site
   1778..1861    +  CDS            large T antigen (fragment): large T antigen from SV40 (simian virus 40)
   1884..2005    +  polyA_signal   SV40 poly(A) signal: SV40 polyadenylation signal
   2014..2514    +  promoter       hPGK promoter: human phosphoglycerate kinase 1 promoter
   2536..3135    +  CDS            PuroR: puromycin N-acetyltransferase; pac from Streptomyces alboniger; confers resistance to puromycin
   3142..3366    +  polyA_signal   bGH poly(A) signal: bovine growth hormone polyadenylation signal
   3369..4205    +  misc_feature   HA-R: right homology arm from the adeno-associated virus integration site (AAVS1) within intron 1 of the human PPP1R12C gene
   4240..4258    -  promoter       T7 promoter: promoter for bacteriophage T7 RNA polymerase
   4261..4408    +  CDS            lacZα (fragment): LacZα fragment of β-galactosidase; lacZ fragment
   4418..4721    +  CDS            ccdB (fragment): CcdB, a bacterial toxin that poisons DNA gyrase; ccdB; Plasmids containing the ccdB gene cannot be propagated in standard E. coli strains.
   4769..5038    +  CDS            tnpA (fragment): TN5P_ECOLX - Also known as tnp. Experimental evidence at protein level: Swiss-Prot protein existence level 1. Mediates transposition of transposon Tn5 by a 'cut and paste' mechanism. First, the monomeric transposase binds the 19 bp inverted DNA repeats flanking the transposon. Then, dimerization of the DNA- bound transposase creates a synaptic DNA complex. After nicking of the first DNA strand, excision of the transposon proceeds through a series of intermediates. The transposase then mediates the insertion of the transposon at a new site by strand transfer. The activity of the wild- type tran
   5070..5864    +  CDS            NeoR/KanR: aminoglycoside phosphotransferase from Tn5; aph(3')-II (or nptII); confers resistance to neomycin, kanamycin, and G418 (Geneticin®)
   5885..5935    -  misc_feature   bom (fragment): basis of mobility region from pBR322
   5962..6021    +  promoter       AmpR promoter (fragment): bla
   6114..6974    -  CDS            AmpR: β-lactamase; bla; confers resistance to ampicillin, carbenicillin, and related antibiotics
   6975..7027    -  promoter       AmpR promoter (fragment): bla
   7098..7686    +  rep_origin     ori: high-copy-number ColE1/pMB1/pBR322/pUC origin of replication
