[The description below was written by a language model from this plasmid's Addgene catalogue record and pLannotate feature annotations shown in this document.]
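Description:
pMK231 (AAVS1 CMV-MCS-PURO) is an empty donor plasmid for inserting a transgene at the human AAVS1 safe-harbour locus, which lies in intron 1 of PPP1R12C, by CRISPR-assisted homology-directed repair. The catalogue lists a pBluescript backbone of about 7.9 kb. It is propagated in E. coli as a high-copy plasmid from a ColE1/pUC-type origin under ampicillin selection (β-lactamase). The annotation also finds a full-length NeoR/KanR coding sequence, together with fragments of ccdB, lacZα, the Tn5 transposase and lacI, all in the backbone outside the homology arms. These look like remnants of earlier cloning vectors, and the record assigns them no function. T3 and T7 promoters flank the targeting region.

The payload sits between left and right AAVS1 homology arms of roughly 800 bp each. It consists of two tandem units in the same orientation. The first is a CMV enhancer/promoter followed by a multiple cloning site and an SV40 polyadenylation signal, providing strong constitutive expression of whatever gene is cloned in. The second is a human PGK promoter driving puromycin N-acetyltransferase, terminated by a bGH poly(A) signal, so that cells carrying the integrated cassette can be selected with puromycin. In use, a gene of interest is cloned into the MCS and the donor is co-delivered with a separate Cas9/guide RNA plasmid that cuts AAVS1. Repair from the arms then places both units at the locus, yielding stable human cell lines with a defined integration site.

The depositor sequence and the repository's sequencing result give identical feature sets, differing only by a few bases downstream of the right arm.
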