Addgene plasmid #105924: pMK231 (AAVS1 CMV-MCS-PURO)
Purpose: (Empty Backbone) Donor for integration at the human AAVS1 locus
Depositing lab: Masato Kanemaki. Depositing organization: National Institute of Genetics. Publication: Dynein-Dynactin-NuMA clusters generate cortical spindle-pulling forces as a multi-arm ensemble. Okumura M, Natsume T, Kanemaki MT, Kiyomitsu T. Elife. 2018 May 31;7. pii: 36559. doi: 10.7554/eLife.36559. PubMed 29848445.
Backbone
  Vector backbone: pBluescript
  Backbone size (bp): 7873
  Vector type: Mammalian Expression, CRISPR
  Promoter: CMV
  Selectable markers: Puromycin
Growth in bacteria
  Bacterial resistance: Ampicillin, 100 μg/mL
  Growth temperature: 37°C
  Growth strain: DH5alpha
  Copy number: High Copy
Terms and licenses: Academic/Nonprofit Terms; Industry Terms: Not Available to Industry
Depositor comments: Clone your gene of interest at MCS and integrate it at the human AAVS1 locus using AAVS1 T2 CRIPR in pX330 (Addgene 72833).
How to cite: pMK231 (AAVS1 CMV-MCS-PURO) was a gift from Masato Kanemaki (Addgene plasmid # 105924 ; http://n2t.net/addgene:105924 ; RRID:Addgene_105924)
